>Addgene plasmid #102616 | p11d-tRPA-32Ala9 | addgene full sequence | sequence record 197482 | Addgene NGS Result
CGAAAGGGCCTCGTGATACGCCTATTTTTATAGGTTAATGTCATGATAATAATGGTTTCTTAGACGTCAG
GTGGCACTTTTCGGGGAAATGTGCGCGGAACCCCTATTTGTTTATTTTTCTAAATACATTCAAATATGTA
TCCGCTCATGAGACAATAACCCTGATAAATGCTTCAATAATATTGAAAAAGGAAGAGTATGAGTATTCAA
CATTTCCGTGTCGCCCTTATTCCCTTTTTTGCGGCATTTTGCCTTCCTGTTTTTGCTCACCCAGAAACGC
TGGTGAAAGTAAAAGATGCTGAAGATCAGTTGGGTGCACGAGTGGGTTACATCGAACTGGATCTCAACAG
CGGTAAGATCCTTGAGAGTTTTCGCCCCGAAGAACGTTTTCCAATGATGAGCACTTTTAAAGTTCTGCTA
TGTGGCGCGGTATTATCCCGTGTTGACGCCGGGCAAGAGCAACTCGGTCGCCGCATACACTATTCTCAGA
ATGACTTGGTTGAGTACTCACCAGTCACAGAAAAGCATCTTACGGATGGCATGACAGTAAGAGAATTATG
CAGTGCTGCCATAACCATGAGTGATAACACTGCGGCCAACTTACTTCTGACAACGATCGGAGGACCGAAG
GAGCTAACCGCTTTTTTGCACAACATGGGGGATCATGTAACTCGCCTTGATCGTTGGGAACCGGAGCTGA
ATGAAGCCATACCAAACGACGAGCGTGACACCACGATGCCTGCAGCAATGGCAACAACGTTGCGCAAACT
ATTAACTGGCGAACTACTTACTCTAGCTTCCCGGCAACAATTAATAGACTGGATGGAGGCGGATAAAGTT
GCAGGACCACTTCTGCGCTCGGCCCTTCCGGCTGGCTGGTTTATTGCTGATAAATCTGGAGCCGGTGAGC
GTGGGTCTCGCGGTATCATTGCAGCACTGGGGCCAGATGGTAAGCCCTCCCGTATCGTAGTTATCTACAC
GACGGGGAGTCAGGCAACTATGGATGAACGAAATAGACAGATCGCTGAGATAGGTGCCTCACTGATTAAG
CATTGGTAACTGTCAGACCAAGTTTACTCATATATACTTTAGATTGATTTAAAACTTCATTTTTAATTTA
AAAGGATCTAGGTGAAGATCCTTTTTGATAATCTCATGACCAAAATCCCTTAACGTGAGTTTTCGTTCCA
CTGAGCGTCAGACCCCGTAGAAAAGATCAAAGGATCTTCTTGAGATCCTTTTTTTCTGCGCGTAATCTGC
TGCTTGCAAACAAAAAAACCACCGCTACCAGCGGTGGTTTGTTTGCCGGATCAAGAGCTACCAACTCTTT
TTCCGAAGGTAACTGGCTTCAGCAGAGCGCAGATACCAAATACTGTCCTTCTAGTGTAGCCGTAGTTAGG
CCACCACTTCAAGAACTCTGTAGCACCGCCTACATACCTCGCTCTGCTAATCCTGTTACCAGTGGCTGCT
GCCAGTGGCGATAAGTCGTGTCTTACCGGGTTGGACTCAAGACGATAGTTACCGGATAAGGCGCAGCGGT
CGGGCTGAACGGGGGGTTCGTGCACACAGCCCAGCTTGGAGCGAACGACCTACACCGAACTGAGATACCT
ACAGCGTGAGCTATGAGAAAGCGCCACGCTTCCCGAAGGGAGAAAGGCGGACAGGTATCCGGTAAGCGGC
AGGGTCGGAACAGGAGAGCGCACGAGGGAGCTTCCAGGGGGAAACGCCTGGTATCTTTATAGTCCTGTCG
GGTTTCGCCACCTCTGACTTGAGCGTCGATTTTTGTGATGCTCGTCAGGGGGGCGGAGCCTATGGAAAAA
CGCCAGCAACGCGGCCTTTTTACGGTTCCTGGCCTTTTGCTGGCCTTTTGCTCACATGTTCTTTCCTGCG
TTATCCCCTGATTCTGTGGATAACCGTATTACCGCCTTTGAGTGAGCTGATACCGCTCGCCGCAGCCGAA
CGACCGAGCGCAGCGAGTCAGTGAGCGAGGAAGCGGAAGAGCGCCTGATGCGGTATTTTCTCCTTACGCA
TCTGTGCGGTATTTCACACCGCAATGGTGCACTCTCAGTACAATCTGCTCTGATGCCGCATAGTTAAGCC
AGTATACACTCCGCTATCGCTACGTGACTGGGTCATGGCTGCGCCCCGACACCCGCCAACACCCGCTGAC
GCGCCCTGACGGGCTTGTCTGCTCCCGGCATCCGCTTACAGACAAGCTGTGACCGTCTCCGGGAGCTGCA
TGTGTCAGAGGTTTTCACCGTCATCACCGAAACGCGCGAGGCAGCTGCGGTAAAGCTCATCAGCGTGGTC
GTGAAGCGATTCACAGATGTCTGCCTGTTCATCCGCGTCCAGCTCGTTGAGTTTCTCCAGAAGCGTTAAT
GTCTGGCTTCTGATAAAGCGGGCCATGTTAAGGGCGGTTTTTTCCTGTTTGGTCACTGATGCCTCCGTGT
AAGGGGGATTTCTGTTCATGGGGGTAATGATACCGATGAAACGAGAGAGGATGCTCACGATACGGGTTAC
TGATGATGAACATGCCCGGTTACTGGAACGTTGTGAGGGTAAACAACTGGCGGTATGGATGCGGCGGGAC
CAGAGAAAAATCACTCAGGGTCAATGCCAGCGCTTCGTTAATACAGATGTAGGTGTTCCACAGGGTAGCC
AGCAGCATCCTGCGATGCAGATCCGGAACATAATGGTGCAGGGCGCTGACTTCCGCGTTTCCAGACTTTA
CGAAACACGGAAACCGAAGACCATTCATGTTGTTGCTCAGGTCGCAGACGTTTTGCAGCAGCAGTCGCTT
CACGTTCGCTCGCGTATCGGTGATTCATTCTGCTAACCAGTAAGGCAACCCCGCCAGCCTAGCCGGGTCC
TCAACGACAGGAGCACGATCATGCGCACCCGTGGCCAGGACCCAACGCTGCCCGAGATGCGCCGCGTGCG
GCTGCTGGAGATGGCGGACGCGATGGATATGTTCTGCCAAGGGTTGGTTTGCGCATTCACAGTTCTCCGC
AAGAATTGATTGGCTCCAATTCTTGGAGTGGTGAATCCGTTAGCGAGGTGCCGCCGGCTTCCATTCAGGT
CGAGGTGGCCCGGCTCCATGCACCGCGACGCAACGCGGGGAGGCAGACAAGGTATAGGGCGGCGCCTACA
ATCCATGCCAACCCGTTCCATGTGCTCGCCGAGGCGGCATAAATCGCCGTGACGATCAGCGGTCCAATGA
TCGAAGTTAGGCTGGTAAGAGCCGCGAGCGATCCTTGAAGCTGTCCCTGATGGTCGTCATCTACCTGCCT
GGACAGCATGGCCTGCAACGCGGGCATCCCGATGCCGCCGGAAGCGAGAAGAATCATAATGGGGAAGGCC
ATCCAGCCTCGCGTCGCGAACGCCAGCAAGACGTAGCCCAGCGCGTCGGCCGCCATGCCGGCGATAATGG
CCTGCTTCTCGCCGAAACGTTTGGTGGCGGGACCAGTGACGAAGGCTTGAGCGAGGGCGTGCAAGATTCC
GAATACCGCAAGCGACAGGCCGATCATCGTCGCGCTCCAGCGAAAGCGGTCCTCGCCGAAAATGACCCAG
AGCGCTGCCGGCACCTGTCCTACGAGTTGCATGATAAAGAAGACAGTCATAAGTGCGGCGACGATAGTCA
TGCCCCGCGCCCACCGGAAGGAGCTGACTGGGTTGAAGGCTCTCAAGGGCATCGGTCGAGATCCCGGTGC
CTAATGAGTGAGCTAACTTACATTAATTGCGTTGCGCTCACTGCCCGCTTTCCAGTCGGGAAACTGTCGT
GCCAGCTGCATTAATGAATCGGCCAACGCGCGGGGAGAGGCGGTTTGCGTATTGGGCGCCAGGGTGGTTT
TTCTTTTCACCAGTGAGACGGGCAACAGCTGATTGCCCTTCACCGCCTGGCCCTGAGAGAGTTGCAGCAA
GCGGTCCACGCTGGTTTGCCCCAGCAGGCGAAAATCCTGTTTGATGGTGGTTAACGGCGGGATATAACAT
GAGCTGTCTTCGGTATCGTCGTATCCCACTACCGAGATATCCGCACCAACGCGCAGCCCGGACTCGGTAA
TGGCGCGCATTGCGCCCAGCGCCATCTGATCGTTGGCAACCAGCATCGCAGTGGGAACGATGCCCTCATT
CAGCATTTGCATGGTTTGTTGAAAACCGGACATGGCACTCCAGTCGCCTTCCCGTTCCGCTATCGGCTGA
ATTTGATTGCGAGTGAGATATTTATGCCAGCCAGCCAGACGCAGACGCGCCGAGACAGAACTTAATGGGC
CCGCTAACAGCGCGATTTGCTGGTGACCCAATGCGACCAGATGCTCCACGCCCAGTCGCGTACCGTCTTC
ATGGGAGAAAATAATACTGTTGATGGGTGTCTGGTCAGAGACATCAAGAAATAACGCCGGAACATTAGTG
CAGGCAGCTTCCACAGCAATGGCATCCTGGTCATCCAGCGGATAGTTAATGATCAGCCCACTGACGCGTT
GCGCGAGAAGATTGTGCACCGCCGCTTTACAGGCTTCGACGCCGCTTCGTTCTACCATCGACACCACCAC
GCTGGCACCCAGTTGATCGGCGCGAGATTTAATCGCCGCGACAATTTGCGACGGCGCGTGCAGGGCCAGA
CTGGAGGTGGCAACGCCAATCAGCAACGACTGTTTGCCCGCCAGTTGTTGTGCCACGCGGTTGGGAATGT
AATTCAGCTCCGCCATCGCCGCTTCCACTTTTTCCCGCGTTTTCGCAGAAACGTGGCTGGCCTGGTTCAC
CACGCGGGAAACGGTCTGATAAGAGACACCGGCATACTCTGCGACATCGTATAACGTTACTGGTTTCACA
TTCACCACCCTGAATTGACTCTCTTCCGGGCGCTATCATGCCATACCGCGAAAGGTTTTGCGCCATTCGA
TGGTGTCCGGGATCTCGACGCTCTCCCTTATGCGACTCCTGCATTAGGAAGCAGCCCAGTAGTAGGTTGA
GGCCGTTGAGCACCGCCGCCGCAAGGAATGGTGCATGCAAGGAGATGGCGCCCAACAGTCCCCCGGCCAC
GGGGCCTGCCACCATACCCACGCCGAAACAAGCGCTCATGAGCCCGAAGTGGCGAGCCCGATCTTCCCCA
TCGGTGATGTCGGCGATATAGGCGCCAGCAACCGCACCTGTGGCGCCGGTGATGCCGGCCACGATGCGTC
CGGCGTAGAGGATCGAGATCTCGATCCCGCGAAATTAATACGACTCACTATAGGGGAATTGTGAGCGGAT
AACAATTCCCCTCTAGAAATAATTTTGTTTAACTTTAAGAAGGAGATATACC
[1848 nt withheld, positions 5303-7150]
TGAGAGGAGCAGTGCCAATCGGGCAGAAGTTTGCAAATAGGCAGAATGGAATCGATTTCCTCCCACCTCC
GTGTGACGATCCCATGTTAGCTACACAGTGCAGAGGCTCTTGATGGTGGACTAAGCAATTTCCTCCCTCG
TGCGCATCTCAGAACCCATCGGTAGGCAAAGGAAAATACGCTCAGGTGGTTGTGGTGTAGACTGTGTCAG
GCCTACGGAGTCAGCCAGTGGCTAGCGCAAGACCAGTCACTCCCTCTGCCTTCAGGCTTCTGTCAATTTC
ATTATCATCAAGCAGGAATTATGTCGTAAGTCACTGACCCTAACTGCAGACCATGAAGTAAATTATGTAA
CTAGGTTTTTGCTTCTCCAGTGGTGACCACCCCCCCCCATCCCCGCTCACAACTTGGGTTCTTCTCAGCG
GGGCGAGCTGAGAAGCGGTCATGAGCACCTGGGGATTTTAGTAAGTGTGTCTTCCTAGAATTCCTGCAGC
CCGGGGGATCCTAGAAATAATTTTGTTTAACTTTAAGAAGGAGATATACC
[363 nt withheld, positions 7691-8053]
TGATCTTGATGGATTTTCATACGATTGTAAATGAGCTATATTAAAGTCTATTAAAGGAAGCCCTTCTTGT
TTGAGGGAGAGATTTCTGTGCTTTCTCATATTTAATTTGCTGTTTTTAAGATATTCCAACCTAGAGTTTT
TGATGGAACTGATATATTGACAGTTCTCACCGAAGTCCTTTTATAAAGAATTGCTACTCCAATATATGGT
CAGATTAGATGCAAGAATAAAGCAGTTGTCCGAGTCTAAGTTTCTATTTTATTAATAAAAACTAAAATGG
TACGTACAAAAAAAAAACCGGAATTCGAGCTCGGTACCCGGGGATCCTAGAAATAATTTTGTTTAACTTT
AAGAAGGAGATATACATATGTGGAACAGTGGATTCGAAGCCTATGGCGCCGCGGCATACGGGGGAGCCGG
CGGCTACGCGCAGGCGCCGGGGGGCTTTGGAGCGCCCGCACCTGCTCAAGCCGAAAAGAAAGCAAGAGCC
CGAGCCCAGCACATTGTGCCCTGTACTATATCTCAGCTGCTTTCTGCCACTTTGGTTGATGAAGTGTTCA
GAATTGGGAATGTTGAGATTTCACAGGTCACTATTGTGGGGATCATCAGACATGCAGAGAAGGCTCCAAC
CAACATTGTTTACAAAATAGATGACATGACAGCTGCACCCATGGACGTTCGCCAGTGGGTTGACACAGAT
GACACCAGCAGTGAAAACACTGTGGTTCCTCCAGAAACATATGTGAAAGTGGCAGGCCACCTGAGATCTT
TTCAGAACAAAAAGAGCCTGGTAGCCTTTAAGATCATGCCCCTGGAGGATATGAATGAGTTCACCACACA
TATTCTGGAAGTGATCAATGCACACATGGTACTAAGCAAAGCCAACAGCCAGCCCTCAGCAGGGAGAGCA
CCTATCAGCAATCCAGGAATGAGTGAAGCAGGGAACTTTGGTGGGAATAGCTTCATGCCAGCAAATGGCC
TCACTGTGGCCCAAAACCAGGTGTTGAATTTGATTAAGGCTTGTCCAAGACCTGAAGGGTTGAACTTTCA
GGATCTCAAGAACCAGCTGAAACACATGTCTGTATCCTCAATCAAGCAAGCTGTGGATTTTCTGAGCAAT
GAGGGGCACATCTATTCTACTGTGGATGATGACCATTTTAAATCCACAGATGCAGAATAACTGGATCTAA
CTGGGTACCTGAGATATTTTACAGCTGGACCTAGTTTCACAATCTGTTGTCTCCGGATCCGGCTGCTAAC
AAAGCCCGAAAGGAAGCTGAGTTGGCTGCTGCCACCGCTGAGCAATAACTAGCATAACCCCTTGGGGCCT
CTAAACGGGTCTTGAGGGGTTTTTTGCTGAAAGGAGGAACTATATCCGGATATCCACAGGACGGGTGTGG
TCGCCATGATCGCGTAGTCGATAGTGGCTCCAAGTAGCGAAGCGAGCAGGACTGGGCGGCGGCCAAAGCG
GTCGGACAGTGCTCCGAGAACGGGTGCGCATAGAAATTGCATCAACGCATATAGCGCTAGCAGCACGCCA
TAGTGACTGGCGATGCTGTCGGAATGGACGATATCCCGCAAGAGGCCCGGCAGTACCGGCATAACCAAGC
CTATGCCTACAGCATCCAGGGTGACGGTGCCGAGGATGACGATGAGCGCATTGTTAGATTTCATACACGG
TGCCTGACTGCGTTAGCAATTTAACTGTGATAAACTACCGCATTAAAGCTTATCGATGATAAGCTGTCAA
ACATGAGAATTCTTGAAGA
Features (pLannotate 1.2.2; 25 found; start..end, strand, type, name):
     94..198     +  promoter       AmpR promoter: bla
    199..1059    +  CDS            AmpR: β-lactamase; bla; confers resistance to ampicillin, carbenicillin, and related antibiotics
   1230..1818    +  rep_origin     ori: high-copy-number ColE1/pMB1/pBR322/pUC origin of replication
   2004..2143    -  misc_feature   bom: basis of mobility region from pBR322
   2245..2436    -  CDS            rop: Rop protein, which maintains plasmids at low copy number; rop
   2453..2833    +  CDS            YPB1_ECOLX: Protein predicted: Swiss-Prot protein existence level 4. From Escherichia coli.
   3075..3699    -  CDS            TcR (fragment): tetracycline efflux protein; tet; confers resistance to tetracycline
   3714..3735    -  protein_bind   CAP binding site: CAP binding activates transcription in the presence of cAMP. E. coli catabolite activator protein
   3748..4829    -  CDS            lacI: lac repressor; lacI; The lac repressor binds to the lac operator to inhibit transcription in E. coli. This inhibition can be relieved by adding lactose or isopropyl-β-D-thiogalactopyranoside (IPTG).
   4830..4907    -  promoter       lacI promoter: lacI
   4915..5194    -  CDS            TcR (fragment): tetracycline efflux protein; tet; confers resistance to tetracycline
   5216..5234    +  promoter       T7 promoter: promoter for bacteriophage T7 RNA polymerase
   5235..5259    +  protein_bind   lac operator: The lac repressor binds to the lac operator to inhibit transcription in E. coli. This inhibition can be relieved by adding lactose or isopropyl-β-D-thiogalactopyranoside (IPTG). lac repressor encoded by lacI
   5274..5296    +  RBS            RBS: efficient ribosome binding site from bacteriophage T7 gene 10 (Olins and Rangwala, 1989)
   5303..7150    +  CDS            RPA1 (sequence withheld): RFA1_HUMAN - Also known as REPA1, RPA70. Experimental evidence at protein level: Swiss-Prot protein existence level 1. As part of the heterotrimeric replication protein A complex (RPA/RP-A), binds and stabilizes single-stranded DNA intermediates, that form during DNA replication or upon DNA stress. It prevents their reannealing and in parallel, recruits and activates different proteins and complexes involved in DNA metabolism (PubMed:27723720, PubMed:27723717). Thereby, it plays an essential role both in DNA replication and the cellular response to DNA damage (PubMed:9430682). In the cellular
   7628..7651    -  misc_feature   MCS (fragment): pBluescript multiple cloning site
   7662..7684    +  RBS            RBS: efficient ribosome binding site from bacteriophage T7 gene 10 (Olins and Rangwala, 1989)
   7691..8053    +  CDS            RPA3 (sequence withheld): RFA3_HUMAN - Also known as REPA3, RPA14. Experimental evidence at protein level: Swiss-Prot protein existence level 1. As part of the heterotrimeric replication protein A complex (RPA/RP-A), binds and stabilizes single-stranded DNA intermediates that form during DNA replication or upon DNA stress. It prevents their reannealing and in parallel, recruits and activates different proteins and complexes involved in DNA metabolism. Thereby, it plays an essential role both in DNA replication and the cellular response to DNA damage (PubMed:9430682). In the cellular response to DNA damage, the RPA comp
   8354..8381    +  misc_feature   MCS (fragment): pUC18/19 multiple cloning site
   8391..8413    +  RBS            RBS: efficient ribosome binding site from bacteriophage T7 gene 10 (Olins and Rangwala, 1989)
   8421..9230    +  CDS            RPA2: RFA2_HUMAN - Also known as REPA2, RPA32, RPA34. Experimental evidence at protein level: Swiss-Prot protein existence level 1. As part of the heterotrimeric replication protein A complex (RPA/RP-A), binds and stabilizes single-stranded DNA intermediates, that form during DNA replication or upon DNA stress. It prevents their reannealing and in parallel, recruits and activates different proteins and complexes involved in DNA metabolism. Thereby, it plays an essential role both in DNA replication and the cellular response to DNA damage. In the cellular response to DNA damage, the RPA complex contr
   9305..9354    +  CDS            SET1 (fragment): solubility-enhancement tag derived from T7 phage gene 10B
   9362..9409    +  terminator     T7 terminator: transcription terminator for bacteriophage T7 RNA polymerase
   9435..9727    -  CDS            TcR (fragment): tetracycline efflux protein; tet; confers resistance to tetracycline
   9775..9803    -  promoter       tet promoter: E. coli promoter for tetracycline efflux protein gene
