[The description below was written by a language model from this plasmid's Addgene catalogue record and pLannotate feature annotations shown in this document.]
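Description:
p11d-tRPA-32Ala9 is a pET11d-based bacterial expression plasmid of about 9.8 kb that co-expresses all three subunits of human replication protein A (RPA), the heterotrimeric single-stranded DNA-binding complex that acts in DNA replication and the DNA damage response. The backbone carries a ColE1/pBR322-type origin along with the bom and rop elements, and an ampicillin resistance gene (β-lactamase) for selection. The catalogue lists it as high copy, although rop is normally associated with reduced copy number. Several tetracycline resistance fragments and the tet promoter are remnants of the pBR322 ancestry and are not functional markers.

The payload is arranged as a single polycistronic unit. One T7 promoter with an adjacent lac operator sits upstream of RPA1 (RPA70), followed by RPA3 (RPA14) and then RPA2 (RPA32). Each open reading frame is preceded by its own T7 gene 10 ribosome binding site, and the unit ends at a T7 terminator. A plasmid-borne lacI gene supplies the repressor, so transcription depends on T7 RNA polymerase in the host and can be induced with IPTG. Short multiple-cloning-site fragments between the genes reflect the stepwise assembly. No affinity tags are annotated on the subunits, and a small gene 10-derived fragment lies downstream of RPA2, before the terminator.

The defining feature is the RPA32 subunit, whose N-terminal phosphorylation domain has nine serine/threonine residues replaced by alanine (S8, S11–13, T21, S23, S29, S33 and S39). The plasmid therefore produces recombinant RPA heterotrimer that cannot be phosphorylated at these sites. Such a complex suits biochemical studies of how RPA32 phosphorylation affects RPA function. The depositor's gene coordinates differ slightly from those in the sequenced record.
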