Addgene plasmid #102616: p11d-tRPA-32Ala9
Purpose: Expression of human RPA with an alanine substituted phosphorylation domain (with the following mutations in RPA32 :S8,11-13,23,29,33,39A,T21A).
Depositing lab: Marc Wold. Depositing organization: University of Iowa.
Backbone
  Vector backbone: pET11d
  Vector type: Bacterial Expression
Growth in bacteria
  Bacterial resistance: Ampicillin, 100 μg/mL
  Growth temperature: 37°C
  Growth strain: DH5alpha
  Copy number: High Copy
Gene/Insert 1
  Gene/Insert name: RPA1
  Species: H. sapiens (human)
  Entrez Gene: RPA1 (a.k.a. HSSB, MST075, PFBMFT6, REPA1, RF-A, RP-A, RPA70)
  Promoter: T7
  Cloning method: Restriction Enzyme; 5′ cloning site unknown (unknown if destroyed); 3′ cloning site unknown (unknown if destroyed)
  Sequencing primers: 5′ T7
Gene/Insert 2
  Gene/Insert name: RPA3
  Entrez Gene: RPA3 (a.k.a. REPA3, RP-A p14)
Gene/Insert 3
  Gene/Insert name: RPA2
  Mutation: with an alanine substituted phosphorylation domain
  Entrez Gene: RPA2 (a.k.a. REPA2, RP-A p32, RP-A p34, RPA32)
Terms and licenses: Academic/Nonprofit Terms; Industry Terms: Not Available to Industry
Depositor comments: nt regions for each gene: RPA70 5317-7164; RPA32 8413-9226; RPA14 7706-8068
How to cite: p11d-tRPA-32Ala9 was a gift from Marc Wold (Addgene plasmid # 102616 ; http://n2t.net/addgene:102616 ; RRID:Addgene_102616)
